>Addgene plasmid #250074 | pGEX-Chapsyn-110-PDZ-2 | addgene full sequence | sequence record 498110 | Addgene NGS Result
ATGTTCTTTCCTGCGTTATCCCCTGATTCTGTGGATAACCGTATTACCGCCTTTGAGTGAGCTGATACCG
CTCGCCGCAGCCGAACGACCGAGCGCAGCGAGTCAGTGAGCGAGGAAGCGGAAGAGCGCCTGATGCGGTA
TTTTCTCCTTACGCATCTGTGCGGTATTTCACACCGCATAAATTCCGACACCATCGAATGGCGCAAAACC
TTTCGCGGTATGGCATGATAGCGCCCGGAAGAGAGTCAATTCAGGGTGGTGAATGTGAAACCAGTAACGT
TATACGATGTCGCAGAGTATGCCGGTGTCTCTTATCAGACCGTTTCCCGCGTGGTGAACCAGGCCAGCCA
CGTTTCTGCGAAAACGCGGGAAAAAGTGGAAGCGGCGATGGCGGAGCTGAATTACATTCCCAACCGCGTG
GCACAACAACTGGCGGGCAAACAGTCGTTGCTGATTGGCGTTGCCACCTCCAGTCTGGCCCTGCACGCGC
CGTCGCAAATTGTCGCGGCGATTAAATCTCGCGCCGATCAACTGGGTGCCAGCGTGGTGGTGTCGATGGT
AGAACGAAGCGGCGTCGAAGCCTGTAAAGCGGCGGTGCACAATCTTCTCGCGCAACGCGTCAGTGGGCTG
ATCATTAACTATCCGCTGGATGACCAGGATGCCATTGCTGTGGAAGCTGCCTGCACTAATGTTCCGGCGT
TATTTCTTGATGTCTCTGACCAGACACCCATCAACAGTATTATTTTCTCCCATGAAGACGGTACGCGACT
GGGCGTGGAGCATCTGGTCGCATTGGGTCACCAGCAAATCGCGCTGTTAGCGGGCCCATTAAGTTCTGTC
TCGGCGCGTCTGCGTCTGGCTGGCTGGCATAAATATCTCACTCGCAATCAAATTCAGCCGATAGCGGAAC
GGGAAGGCGACTGGAGTGCCATGTCCGGTTTTCAACAAACCATGCAAATGCTGAATGAGGGCATCGTTCC
CACTGCGATGCTGGTTGCCAACGATCAGATGGCGCTGGGCGCAATGCGCGCCATTACCGAGTCCGGGCTG
CGCGTTGGTGCGGATATCTCGGTAGTGGGATACGACGATACCGAAGACAGCTCATGTTATATCCCGCCGT
TAACCACCATCAAACAGGATTTTCGCCTGCTGGGGCAAACCAGCGTGGACCGCTTGCTGCAACTCTCTCA
GGGCCAGGCGGTGAAGGGCAATCAGCTGTTGCCCGTCTCACTGGTGAAAAGAAAAACCACCCTGGCGCCC
AATACGCAAACCGCCTCTCCCCGCGCGTTGGCCGATTCATTAATGCAGCTGGCACGACAGGTTTCCCGAC
TGGAAAGCGGGCAGTGAGCGCAACGCAATTAATGTAAGTTAGCTCACTCATTAGGCACCCCAGGCTTTAC
ACTTTATGCTTCCGGCTCGTATGTTGTGTGGAATTGTGAGCGGATAACAATTTCACACAGGAAACAGCTA
TGACCATGATTACGGATTCACTGGCCGTCGTTTTACAACGTCGTGACTGGGAAAACCCTGGCGTTACCCA
ACTTAATCGCCTTGCAGCACATCCCCCTTTCGCCAGCTGGCGTAATAGCGAAGAGGCCCGCACCGATCGC
CCTTCCCAACAGTTGCGCAGCCTGAATGGCGAATGGCGCTTTGCCTGGTTTCCGGCACCAGAAGCGGTGC
CGGAAAGCTGGCTGGAGTGCGATCTTCCTGAGGCCGATACTGTCGTCGTCCCCTCAAACTGGCAGATGCA
CGGTTACGATGCGCCCATCTACACCAACGTGACCTATCCCATTACGGTCAATCCGCCGTTTGTTCCCACG
GAGAATCCGACGGGTTGTTACTCGCTCACATTTAATGTTGATGAAAGCTGGCTACAGGAAGGCCAGACGC
GAATTATTTTTGATGGCGTTGGAATTAGCTTATCGACTGCACGGTGCACCAATGCTTCTGGCGTCAGGCA
GCCATCGGAAGCTGTGGTATGGCTGTGCAGGTCGTAAATCACTGCATAATTCGTGTCGCTCAAGGCGCAC
TCCCGTTCTGGATAATGTTTTTTGCGCCGACATCATAACGGTTCTGGCAAATATTCTGAAATGAGCTGTT
GACAATTAATCATCGGCTCGTATAATGTGTGGAATTGTGAGCGGATAACAATTTCACACAGGAAACAGTA
TTCATGTCCCCTATACTAGGTTATTGGAAAATTAAGGGCCTTGTGCAACCCACTCGACTTCTTTTGGAAT
ATCTTGAAGAAAAATATGAAGAGCATTTGTATGAGCGCGATGAAGGTGATAAATGGCGAAACAAAAAGTT
TGAATTGGGTTTGGAGTTTCCCAATCTTCCTTATTATATTGATGGTGATGTTAAATTAACACAGTCTATG
GCCATCATACGTTATATAGCTGACAAGCACAACATGTTGGGTGGTTGTCCAAAAGAGCGTGCAGAGATTT
CAATGCTTGAAGGAGCGGTTTTGGATATTAGATACGGTGTTTCGAGAATTGCATATAGTAAAGACTTTGA
AACTCTCAAAGTTGATTTTCTTAGCAAGCTACCTGAAATGCTGAAAATGTTCGAAGATCGTTTATGTCAT
AAAACATATTTAAATGGTGATCATGTAACCCATCCTGACTTCATGTTGTATGACGCTCTTGATGTTGTTT
TATACATGGACCCAATGTGCCTGGATGCGTTCCCAAAATTAGTTTGTTTTAAAAAACGTATTGAAGCTAT
CCCACAAATTGATAAGTACTTGAAATCCAGCAAGTATATAGCATGGCCTTTGCAGGGCTGGCAAGCCACG
TTTGGTGGTGGCGACCATCCTCCAAAATCGGATCTGGTTCCGCGTGGATCCGAAATCAAACTGTTCAAAG
GTCCGAAAGGTCTGGGTTTCTCTATCGCGGGTGGTGTGGGCAACCAGCACATCCCGGGTGACAACTCTAT
CTACGTTACCAAGATCATCGACGGTGGTGCGGCGCAGAAAGACGGTCGTCTGCAGGTTGGTGACCGCCTG
CTGATGGTTAACAACTATTCTCTGGAAGAAGTTACCCACGAAGAAGCGGTTGCGATCCTGAAAAACACCT
CTGACGTTGTTTACCTGAAAGTTGGCAAACCGACCCTCGAGCGGCCGCATCGTGACTGACTGACGATCTG
CCTCGCGCGTTTCGGTGATGACGGTGAAAACCTCTGACACATGCAGCTCCCGGAGACGGTCACAGCTTGT
CTGTAAGCGGATGCCGGGAGCAGACAAGCCCGTCAGGGCGCGTCAGCGGGTGTTGGCGGGTGTCGGGGCG
CAGCCATGACCCAGTCACGTAGCGATAGCGGAGTGTATAATTCTTGAAGACGAAAGGGCCTCGTGATACG
CCTATTTTTATAGGTTAATGTCATGATAATAATGGTTTCTTAGACGTCAGGTGGCACTTTTCGGGGAAAT
GTGCGCGGAACCCCTATTTGTTTATTTTTCTAAATACATTCAAATATGTATCCGCTCATGAGACAATAAC
CCTGATAAATGCTTCAATAATATTGAAAAAGGAAGAGTATGAGTATTCAACATTTCCGTGTCGCCCTTAT
TCCCTTTTTTGCGGCATTTTGCCTTCCTGTTTTTGCTCACCCAGAAACGCTGGTGAAAGTAAAAGATGCT
GAAGATCAGTTGGGTGCACGAGTGGGTTACATCGAACTGGATCTCAACAGCGGTAAGATCCTTGAGAGTT
TTCGCCCCGAAGAACGTTTTCCAATGATGAGCACTTTTAAAGTTCTGCTATGTGGCGCGGTATTATCCCG
TGTTGACGCCGGGCAAGAGCAACTCGGTCGCCGCATACACTATTCTCAGAATGACTTGGTTGAGTACTCA
CCAGTCACAGAAAAGCATCTTACGGATGGCATGACAGTAAGAGAATTATGCAGTGCTGCCATAACCATGA
GTGATAACACTGCGGCCAACTTACTTCTGACAACGATCGGAGGACCGAAGGAGCTAACCGCTTTTTTGCA
CAACATGGGGGATCATGTAACTCGCCTTGATCGTTGGGAACCGGAGCTGAATGAAGCCATACCAAACGAC
GAGCGTGACACCACGATGCCTGCAGCAATGGCAACAACGTTGCGCAAACTATTAACTGGCGAACTACTTA
CTCTAGCTTCCCGGCAACAATTAATAGACTGGATGGAGGCGGATAAAGTTGCAGGACCACTTCTGCGCTC
GGCCCTTCCGGCTGGCTGGTTTATTGCTGATAAATCTGGAGCCGGTGAGCGTGGGTCTCGCGGTATCATT
GCAGCACTGGGGCCAGATGGTAAGCCCTCCCGTATCGTAGTTATCTACACGACGGGGAGTCAGGCAACTA
TGGATGAACGAAATAGACAGATCGCTGAGATAGGTGCCTCACTGATTAAGCATTGGTAACTGTCAGACCA
AGTTTACTCATATATACTTTAGATTGATTTAAAACTTCATTTTTAATTTAAAAGGATCTAGGTGAAGATC
CTTTTTGATAATCTCATGACCAAAATCCCTTAACGTGAGTTTTCGTTCCACTGAGCGTCAGACCCCGTAG
AAAAGATCAAAGGATCTTCTTGAGATCCTTTTTTTCTGCGCGTAATCTGCTGCTTGCAAACAAAAAAACC
ACCGCTACCAGCGGTGGTTTGTTTGCCGGATCAAGAGCTACCAACTCTTTTTCCGAAGGTAACTGGCTTC
AGCAGAGCGCAGATACCAAATACTGTCCTTCTAGTGTAGCCGTAGTTAGGCCACCACTTCAAGAACTCTG
TAGCACCGCCTACATACCTCGCTCTGCTAATCCTGTTACCAGTGGCTGCTGCCAGTGGCGATAAGTCGTG
TCTTACCGGGTTGGACTCAAGACGATAGTTACCGGATAAGGCGCAGCGGTCGGGCTGAACGGGGGGTTCG
TGCACACAGCCCAGCTTGGAGCGAACGACCTACACCGAACTGAGATACCTACAGCGTGAGCTATGAGAAA
GCGCCACGCTTCCCGAAGGGAGAAAGGCGGACAGGTATCCGGTAAGCGGCAGGGTCGGAACAGGAGAGCG
CACGAGGGAGCTTCCAGGGGGAAACGCCTGGTATCTTTATAGTCCTGTCGGGTTTCGCCACCTCTGACTT
GAGCGTCGATTTTTGTGATGCTCGTCAGGGGGGCGGAGCCTATGGAAAAACGCCAGCAACGCGGCCTTTT
TACGGTTCCTGGCCTTTTGCTGGCCTTTTGCTCAC
Features (pLannotate 1.2.2; 18 found; start..end, strand, type, name):
      1..124     +  rep_origin     RSF ori (fragment): Plasmids containing the RSF 1030 origin of replication can be propagated in E. coli cells that contain additional plasmids with compatible origins.
    129..180     -  misc_feature   bom (fragment): basis of mobility region from pBR322
    187..264     +  promoter       lacI promoter: lacI
    265..1347    +  CDS            lacI: lac repressor; lacI; The lac repressor binds to the lac operator to inhibit transcription in E. coli. This inhibition can be relieved by adding lactose or isopropyl-β-D-thiogalactopyranoside (IPTG).
   1360..1381    +  protein_bind   CAP binding site: CAP binding activates transcription in the presence of cAMP. E. coli catabolite activator protein
   1396..1426    +  promoter       lac promoter: promoter for the E. coli lac operon
   1434..1450    +  protein_bind   lac operator: The lac repressor binds to the lac operator to inhibit transcription in E. coli. This inhibition can be relieved by adding lactose or isopropyl-β-D-thiogalactopyranoside (IPTG). lac repressor encoded by lacI
   1470..1643    +  CDS            lacZα: LacZα fragment of β-galactosidase; lacZ fragment
   1907..2023    -  CDS            yciV (fragment): RNAAM_ECOLI - Also known as trpH From Escherichia coli (strain K12).
   2099..2127    +  promoter       tac promoter: strong E. coli promoter; hybrid between the trp and lac UV5 promoters
   2135..2151    +  protein_bind   lac operator: The lac repressor binds to the lac operator to inhibit transcription in E. coli. This inhibition can be relieved by adding lactose or isopropyl-β-D-thiogalactopyranoside (IPTG). lac repressor encoded by lacI
   2174..2827    +  CDS            GST26_SCHJA: Experimental evidence at protein level: Swiss-Prot protein existence level 1. GST isoenzymes appear to play a central role in the parasite detoxification system. Other functions are also suspected including a role in increasing the solubility of haematin in the parasite gut. From Schistosoma japonicum (Blood fluke).
   2819..3115    +  CDS            Dlg4 (fragment): DLG4_MOUSE - Also known as Dlgh4, Psd95. Experimental evidence at protein level: Swiss-Prot protein existence level 1. Postsynaptic scaffolding protein that plays a critical role in synaptogenesis and synaptic plasticity by providing a platform for the postsynaptic clustering of crucial synaptic proteins (PubMed:15358775, PubMed:9853749). Interacts with the cytoplasmic tail of NMDA receptor subunits and shaker-type potassium channels. Required for synaptic plasticity associated with NMDA receptor signaling. Overexpression or depletion of DLG4 changes the ratio of excitatory to inhibitory synap
   3148..3187    +  CDS            rop (fragment): Rop protein, which maintains plasmids at low copy number; rop
   3289..3329    +  misc_feature   bom (fragment): basis of mobility region from pBR322
   3434..3538    +  promoter       AmpR promoter: bla
   3539..4399    +  CDS            AmpR: β-lactamase; bla; confers resistance to ampicillin, carbenicillin, and related antibiotics
   4570..5158    +  rep_origin     ori: high-copy-number ColE1/pMB1/pBR322/pUC origin of replication
