[The description below was written by a language model from this plasmid's Addgene catalogue record and pLannotate feature annotations shown in this document.]
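Description:
pGEX-Chapsyn-110-PDZ-2 is a bacterial expression plasmid built on the pGEX-4T-1 backbone for producing the second of the three PDZ domains of mouse Chapsyn-110 (PSD-93, encoded by Dlg2) as a glutathione S-transferase fusion in E. coli. The sequenced plasmid is about 5.2 kb, consistent with a roughly 4.9 kb backbone carrying the 276 bp insert. It is propagated through a high-copy ColE1/pMB1-type origin and selected with ampicillin via the β-lactamase gene under its own promoter. Short annotated fragments of rop, bom, an RSF-like origin, lacZα and yciV appear to be backbone remnants with no evident role in the expression cassette.

Expression is driven by the tac promoter, a strong trp/lac hybrid, followed by a lac operator. The plasmid also carries lacI with its own promoter, so the repressor keeps transcription off until IPTG is added. Downstream lies the Schistosoma japonicum GST coding sequence, with the PDZ fragment immediately following it, so that GST sits at the N-terminus and allows glutathione-affinity purification or pull-downs. The automated annotation labels the insert as a fragment of Dlg4 (PSD-95) rather than Dlg2. The two are closely related scaffold proteins, so this may simply reflect homology-based matching, but the table alone cannot confirm this. The catalogue record assigns the insert to Dlg2 and reports no mutations. The cloning sites used are not recorded.

The associated publication concerns a phosphorylation-regulated switch between 14-3-3 and PDZ interactions at the PRMT5 C-terminus, suggesting the recombinant domain serves in protein-interaction binding assays.
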