Addgene plasmid #250074: pGEX-Chapsyn-110-PDZ-2
Purpose: Bacterial expression of Chapsyn-110 PDZ domain 2
Depositing lab: Mark Bedford. Depositing organization: University of Texas MD Anderson Cancer Center. Publication: PRMT5 C-terminal Phosphorylation Modulates a 14-3-3/PDZ Interaction Switch. Espejo AB, Gao G, Black K, Gayatri S, Veland N, Kim J, Chen T, Sudol M, Walker C, Bedford MT. J Biol Chem. 2017 Feb 10;292(6):2255-2265. doi: 10.1074/jbc.M116.760330. Epub 2016 Dec 28. PubMed 28031468.
Backbone
  Vector backbone: pGEX-4T-1
  Backbone size w/o insert (bp): 4900
  Vector type: Bacterial Expression
Growth in bacteria
  Bacterial resistance: Ampicillin, 100 μg/mL
  Growth temperature: 37°C
  Growth strain: DH5alpha
  Copy number: High Copy
Gene/Insert
  Gene/Insert name: Chapsyn-110 (2/3)
  Species: M. musculus (mouse)
  Insert size (bp): 276
  Mutation: None
  Entrez Gene: Dlg2 (a.k.a. A330103J02Rik, B230218P12Rik, B330007M19Rik, Dlgh2, Gm1197, Gm21505, PSD93)
  Cloning method: Restriction Enzyme; 5′ cloning site Unknown (unknown if destroyed)
Terms and licenses: Academic/Nonprofit Terms; Industry Terms: Not Available to Industry
Depositor comments: UniProt ID: Q91XM9
How to cite: pGEX-Chapsyn-110-PDZ-2 was a gift from Mark Bedford (Addgene plasmid # 250074 ; http://n2t.net/addgene:250074 ; RRID:Addgene_250074)
